>Addgene plasmid #195934 | L1P47 | addgene full sequence | sequence record 386874 | Addgene NGS Result
GTATGTTCAATTAGCTTTTCAATTATGAATATATATATCAATTATTGGTCGCCCTTGGCTTGTGGACAAT
GCGCTACGCGCACCGGCTCCGCCCGTGGACAACCGCAAGCGGTTGCCCACCGTCGAGCGCCTTTGCCCAC
AACCCGGCGGCCGGCCGCAACAGATCGTTTTATAAATTTTTTTTTTTGAAAAAGAAAAAGCCCGAAAGGC
GGCAACCTCTCGGGCTTCTGGATTTCCGATCCCCGGAATTAGATCTTGGCAGGATATATTGTGGTGTAAC
GTTATCGATCTGGATTTTAGTACTGGATTTTGGTTTTAGGAATTAGAAATTTTATTGATAGAAGTATTTT
ACAAATACAAATACATACTAAGGGTTTCTTATATGCTCAACACATGAGCGAAACCCTATAAGAACCCTAA
TTTCCCTTATCGGGAAACTACTCACACATTATTTATGGAGAAAATAGAGAGAGATAGATTTGTAGAGAGA
GACTGGTGATTTCAGCGTACCGAATTAATTCCTGAATCACTGCGACCGGCCCTCCCGCGACCCAGCCGAG
CGAGCTTAGCGAACTGTGGACGAGAACTGTGCCACCAAGCGTAAGGCCGTTCTCTCGCATTTGCCTTGCT
AGGCTCGCGCGAGTTGCTGGCTGAGGCGTTCTCGAAATCAGCTCTTGTTCGGTCGGCATCTACTCTATTC
CTTTGCCCTCGGACGAGTGCTGGGGCGTCGGTTTCCACTATCGGCGAGTACTTCTACACAGCCATCGGTC
CAGACGGCCGCGCTTCTGCGGGCGATTTGTGTACGCCCGACAGTCCCGGCTCCGGATCGGACGATTGCGT
CGCATCGACCCTGCGCCCAAGCTGCATCATCGAAATTGCCGTCAACCAAGCTCTGATAGAGTTGGTCAAG
ACCAATGCGGAGCATATACGCCCGGAGCCTTGGCGATCCTGCAAGCTCCGGATGCCTCCGCTCGAAGTAG
CGCGTCTGCTGCTCCATACAAGCCAACCACGGCCTCCAGAAGAAGATGTTGGCGACCTCGTATTGGGAAT
CCCCGAACATCGCCTCGCTCCAGTCAATGACCGCTGTTATGCGGCCATTGTCCGTCAGGACATTGTTGGA
GCCGAAATCCGCGTGCACGAGGTGCCGGACTTCGGGGCAGTCCTCGGCCCAAAGCATCAGCTCATCGAGA
GCCTGCGCGACGGACGCACTGACGGTGTCGTCCATCACAGTTTGCCAGTGATACACATGGGGATCAGCAA
TCGCGCATATGAAATCACGCCATGTAGTGTATTGACCGATTCCTTGCGGTCCGAATGGGCCGAACCCGCT
CGTCTGGCTAAGATCGGCCGCAGCGATAGCATCCATAGCCTCCGCGACCGGCTGAAGAACAGCGGGCAGT
TCGGTTTCAGGCAGGTCTTGCAACGTGACACCCTGTGCACGGCGGGAGATGCAATAGGTCAGGCTCTCGC
TGAACTCCCCAATGTCAAGCACTTCCGGAATCGGGAGCGCGGCCGATGCAAAGTGCCGATAAACATAACG
ATCTTTGTAGAAACCATCGGCGCAGCTATTTACCCGCAGGACATATCCACGCCCTCCTACATCGAAGCTG
AAAGCACGAGATTCTTCGCCCTCCGAGAGCTGCATCAGGTCGGAGACGCTGTCGAACTTTTCGATCAGAA
ACTTCTCGACAGACGTCGCGGTGAGTTCAGGCTTTTTCATAGGGGGGATCAGCTTGGGCTGTCCTCTCCA
AATGAAATGAACTTCCTTATATAGAGGAAGGGTCTTGCGAAGGATAGTGGGATTGTGCGTCATCCCTTAC
GTCAGTGGAGATGTCACATCAATCCACTTGCTTTGAAGACGTGGTTGGAACGTCTTCTTTTTCCACGATG
CTCCTCGTGGGTGGGGGTCCATCTTTGGGACCACTGTCGGCAGAGGCATCTTGAATGATAGCCTTTCCTT
TATCGCAATGATGGCATTTGTAGGAGCCACCTTCCTTTTCTACTGTCCTTTCGATGAAGTGACAGATAGC
TGGGCAATGGAATCCGAGGAGGTTTCCCGAAATTACCCTTTGTTGAAAAGTCTCAATAGCCCTTTGGTCT
TCTGAGACTGTATCTTTGACATTTTTGGAGTAGGGGTACGATAACATTAACGCTTACAATTTCCATTCGC
CATTCAGGCTGCGCAACTGTTGGGAAGGGCGATCGGTGCGGGCCTCTTCGCTATTACGCCAGCTGGCGAA
AGGGGGATGTGCTGCAAGGCGATTAAGTTGGGTAACGCCAGGGTTTTCCCAGTCACGACGTTGTAAAACG
ACGGCCAGTGAATTGTAATACGACTCACTATAGGGCTTGGAGGAGGAAGAAGAAGAGAGTTACTGAGAAG
CTTCCTTTATACGAGAGAGATATTAAACGAAGTCGTATTTGTTGGATATATGGGCCTTTATGTATTATAC
ATAAGCCCATTTAGTTCTTATCTTTGACAGGCCCAATTATATGGACACAGCTTGAAGATGGTTTAGCTGC
TGCGAAAGACGAGCTCCGGTCTGATTTCTCGTTCTTCTGATTGATAGATCGCTCGGAACTTGGAAAGCAG
CGTAATCGGTAAATTCTCGATCATTTCTTCAATTTCGAAACATTTTCCAATTGTATATTGAGAATCTCAA
ATCGAATTATTGTTTAGATCTTCTCTCTTTATTAGTCTAAGAATGGTAATAGTTTCTCTCTAGATTGGGA
CGGCACAAAGTTTCAGTTCTCCATTCTAATCATTTTTTAGAGGCTAATGGGTCACCTTTGAATTATCTCA
GAGGCGGAATTGAGTTTAAAGTTTGTAACTTTATCGTCTTTTGTATTGATGGTGTCTATGGCAAAGGTGA
TTAACTGCAAAGGTATGCATTGTGTTTTATTCTGACTTTGTGTACATTTGTGTTTGATTGAAGGTAGGGA
GTGGCAAAGGTGATTAACTGCAAAGGATTTGAGTTTTGGTGAGGAATGGACACGTATGCCGGCGCTTATG
ATAGACAATCAAGAGAAAGAGAGAACTCTTCTGCCGCCTCTCCAGCTACACAGAGATCTGCCAACGAGGA
TAAAGCTGCTGATTTACAAAGAGAGGTAGAGAGAGATGGGGGTAGGTTTAGATTTGTGGGTCATTTCTCT
GAGGCTCCTGGTACATCAGCCTTTGGTACTGCTGAACGGCCTGAATTTGAAAGAATATTAAATGAGTGTC
GGGCCGGTCGACTAAATATGATAATAGTTTATGATGTATCTAGGTTCAGTAGACTCAAAGTTATGGATGC
AATTCCGATCGTGAGCGAGCTACTTGCACTCGGTGTTACTATCGTAAGTACACAAGAAGGTGTATTCAGG
CAGGGTAATGTGATGGACCTTATACACCTTATTATGCGACTCGACGCTAGCCATAAAGAGTCATCACTGA
AGAGTGCTAAAATCTTGGACACCAAGAACCTGCAAAGGGAGCTTGGAGGCTATGTAGGAGGAAAAGCTCC
GTATGGTTTCGAACTCGTGAGTGAGACAAAAGAGATTACCAGAAATGGTAGGATGGTGAACGTGGTTATT
AATAAGCTAGCTCATAGCACAACCCCTCTCACAGGGCCTTTTGAGTTCGAACCTGACGTTATTAGATGGT
GGTGGAGAGAGATCAAAACTCACAAACATCTTCCATTTAAGCCAGGTAGCCAGGCTGCTATCCACCCTGG
ATCTATCACTGGGCTTTGTAAAAGGATGGATGCTGACGCAGTGCCAACTCGAGGGGAAACAATCGGTAAG
AAGACTGCATCTTCCGCTTGGGATCCCGCTACAGTTATGAGAATCCTTCGGGATCCGCGTATTGCTGGAT
TCGCCGCAGAAGTCATTTATAAGAAAAAACCTGATGGTACTCCTACTACAAAAATCGAAGGTTATAGGAT
CCAAAGGGATCCTATTACTTTGCGTCCAGTTGAATTAGACTGTGGACCGATCATCGAACCTGCCGAGTGG
TACGAGTTGCAGGCCTGGCTTGATGGTAGAGGGCGTGGAAAGGGTTTATCTCGGGGACAGGCAATTTTGT
CAGCAATGGATAAGCTTTATTGTGAGTGTGGGGCTGTTATGACATCAAAACGTGGAGAAGAGTCAATCAA
GGATTCTTACAGGTGCAGACGTCGTAAAGTGGTGGACCCTTCTGCTCCAGGACAGCATGAGGGTACATGC
AACGTTTCTATGGCTGCTCTTGATAAATTTGTGGCCGAACGTATTTTCAACAAGATTAGACACGCTGAAG
GGGATGAGGAAACTTTAGCTCTTCTTTGGGAGGCTGCCCGGCGTTTTGGTAAGCTAACAGAGGCACCAGA
AAAAAGTGGCGAAAGAGCTAATTTGGTAGCCGAAAGAGCAGACGCCTTGAATGCATTGGAAGAACTTTAC
GAAGATAGGGCTGCCGGAGCATATGATGGACCAGTTGGTCGGAAGCATTTCAGGAAGCAACAAGCTGCAC
TAACTTTGAGACAGCAAGGCGCAGAGGAGCGACTCGCAGAGCTTGAGGCCGCCGAGGCCCCAAAGCTTCC
ACTCGATCAATGGTTTCCTGAGGATGCCGACGCTGATCCTACAGGTCCAAAGAGCTGGTGGGGAAGAGCT
AGCGTAGACGATAAGAGAGTGTTTGTGGGTCTATTTGTTGACAAGATTGTAGTTACTAAGTCCACTACGG
GTCGAGGACAGGGCACTCCCATCGAAAAGAGAGCCAGTATTACCTGGGCAAAGCCTCCAACCGATGATGA
TGAAGACGATGCACAAGATGGTACCGAGGATGTGGCAGCACCAAAAAAAAAGAGGAAGGTGTAAGCTTCT
CTAGCTAGAGTCGATCGACAAGCTCGAGTTTCTCCATAATAATGTGTGAGTAGTTCCCAGATAAGGGAAT
TAGGGTTCCTATAGGGTTTCGCTCATGTGTTGAGCATATAAGAAACCCTTAGTATGTATTTGTATTTGTA
AAATACTTCTATCAATAAAATTTCTAATTCCTAAAACCAAAATCCAGTACTAAAATCCAGATCGCTACCA
CAGAATCAGGGGATAACGCAGGAAAGAACATGAAGGCCTTGACAGGATATATTGGCGGGTAAACTAAGTC
GCTGTATGTGTTTGTTTGAGATCTCATGTGAGCAAAAGGCCAGCAAAAGGCCAGGAACCGTAAAAAGGCC
GCGTTGCTGGCGTTTTTCCATAGGCTCCGCCCCCCTGACGAGCATCACAAAAATCGACGCTCAAGTCAGA
GGTGGCGAAACCCGACAGGACTATAAAGATACCAGGCGTTTCCCCCTGGAAGCTCCCTCGTGCGCTCTCC
TGTTCCGACCCTGCCGCTTACCGGATACCTGTCCGCCTTTCTCCCTTCGGGAAGCGTGGCGCTTTCTCAT
AGCTCACGCTGTAGGTATCTCAGTTCGGTGTAGGTCGTTCGCTCCAAGCTGGGCTGTGTGCACGAACCCC
CCGTTCAGCCCGACCGCTGCGCCTTATCCGGTAACTATCGTCTTGAGTCCAACCCGGTAAGACACGACTT
ATCGCCACTGGCAGCAGCCACTGGTAACAGGATTAGCAGAGCGAGGTATGTAGGCGGTGCTACAGAGTTC
TTGAAGTGGTGGCCTAACTACGGCTACACTAGAAGAACAGTATTTGGTATCTGCGCTCTGCTGAAGCCAG
TTACCTTCGGAAGAAGAGTTGGTAGCTCTTGATCCGGCAAACAAACCACCGCTGGTAGCGGTGGTTTTTT
TGTTTGCAAGCAGCAGATTACGCGCAGAAAAAAAGGATCTCAAGAAGATCCTTTGATCTTTTCTACGGGG
TCTGACGCTCAGTGGAACGAAAACTCACGTTAAGGGATTTTGGTCATGAGATTATCAAAAAGGATCTTCA
CCTAGATCCTTTTAAATTAAAAATGAAGTTTTAAATCAATCTAAAGTACTGAGAGATCCCCTCATAATTT
CCCCAAAGCGTAACCATGTGTGAATAAATTTTGAGCTAGTAGGGTTGCAGCCACGAGTAAGTCTTCCCTT
GTTATTGTGTAGCCAGAATGCCGCAAAACTTCCATGCCTAAGCGAACTGTTGAGAGTACGTTTCGATTTC
TGACTGTGTTAGCCTGGAAGTGCTTGTCCCAACCTTGTTTCTGAGCATGAACGCCCGCAAGCCAACATGT
TAGTTGAAGCATCAGGGCGATTAGCAGCATGATATCAAAACGCTCTGAGCTGCTCGTTCGGCTATGGCGT
AGGCCTAGTCCGTAGGCAGGACTTTTCAAGTCTCGGAAGGTTTCTTCAATCTGCATTCGCTTCGAATAGA
TATTAACAAGTTGTTTGGGTGTTCGAATTTCAACAGGTAAGTTAGTTGCTAGAACCCATGGCTCCTTTGC
CGACGCTGAGTAGATTTTAGGTGACGGGTGGTGACAATGAGTCCGTGTCGAGCGCTGATTTTTTCGGCCT
TTAGAGCGAGATTTATACAATAGAATTTGGCATGAGATTGGATTGCTTTTAGTCAGCCTCTTATAGCCTA
AAGTCTTTGAGTGACTAGATGACATATCATGTAAGTTGCTGATAGGTTTCCAGTTTTCCGCTCCTAGGTC
TGCATATTGTACTTTTCCTCTTACTCGACTTAACCAGTACCAACCCAGCTTCTCAACGGATTTATACCAT
GGCACTTTAAAGCCAGCATCACTGACAATGAGCGGTGTGGTGTTACTCGGTAGAATGCTCGCAAGGTCGG
CTAGAAATTGGTCATGAGCTTTCTTTGAACATTGCTCTGAAAGCGGGAACGCTTTCTCATAAAGAGTAAC
AGAACGACCGTGTAGTGCGACTGAAGCTCGCAATACCATAAGTCGTTTTTGCTCACGAATATCAGACCAG
TCAACAAGTACAATGGGCATCGTATTGCCCGAACAGATAAAGCTAGCATGCCAACGGTATACAGCGAGTC
GCTCTTTGTGGAGGTGACGATTACCTAACAATCGGTCGATTCGTTTGATGTTATGTTTTGTTCTCGCTTT
GGTTGGCAGGTTACGGCCAAGTTCGGTAAGAGTGAGAGTTTTACAGTCAAGTAATGCGTGGCAAGCCAAC
GTTAAGCTGTTGAGTCGTTTTAAGTGTAATTCGGGGCAGAATTGGTAAAGAGAGTCGTGTAAAATATCGA
GTTCGCACATCTTGTTGTCTGATTATTGATTTTTCGCGAAACCATTTGATCATATGACAAGATGTGTATC
CACCTTAACTTAATGATTTTTACCAAAATCATTAGGGGATTCATCAGTCTAAAGTATATATGTGTAACAT
TGGTCTAGTGATTAGAAAAACTCATCGAGCATCAAATGAAACTGCAATTTATTCATATCAGGATTATCAA
TACCATATTTTTGAAAAAGCCGTTTCTGTAATGAAGGAGAAAACTCACCGAGGCAGTTCCATAGGATGGC
AAGATCCTGGTATCGGTCTGCGATTCCGACTCGTCCAACATCAATACAACCTATTAATTTCCCCTCGTCA
AAAATAAGGTTATCAAGTGAGAAATCACCATGAGTGACGACTGAATCCGGTGAGAATGGCAAAAGTTTAT
GCATTTCTTTCCAGACTTGTTCAACAGGCCAGCCATTACGCTCGTCATCAAAATCACTCGCATCAACCAA
ACCGTTATTCATTCGTGATTGCGCCTGAGCGAGACGAAATACGCGATCGCTGTTAAAAGGACAATTACAA
ACAGGAATCGAATGCAACCGGCGCAGGAACACTGCCAGCGCATCAACAATATTTTCACCTGAATCAGGAT
ATTCTTCTAATACCTGGAATGCTGTTTTCCCTGGGATCGCAGTGGTGAGTAACCATGCATCATCAGGAGT
ACGGATAAAATGCTTGATGGTCGGAAGAGGCATAAATTCCGTCAGCCAGTTTAGTCTGACCATCTCATCT
GTAACATCATTGGCAACGCTACCTTTGCCATGTTTCAGAAACAACTCTGGCGCATCGGGCTTCCCATACA
ATCGGTAGATTGTCGCACCTGATTGCCCGACATTATCGCGAGCCCATTTATACCCATATAAATCAGCATC
CATGTTGGAATTTAATCGCGGCCTTGAGCAAGACGTTTCCCGTTGAATATGGCTCATAACACCCCTTGTA
TTACTGTTTATGTAAGCAGACAGTTTTATTGTTCATGATGATATATTTTTATCTTGTGCAATGTAACATC
AGAGATTTTGAGACACAACGTGGCTTTGTTGAATAAATCGAACTTTTGCTGAGTTGAAGGATCAGATCAC
GCATCTTCCCGACAACGCAGACCGTTCCGTGGCAAAGCAAAAGTTCAAAATCACCAACTGGTCCACCTAC
AACAAAGCTCTCATCAACCGTGGCTCCCTCACTTTCTGGCTGGATGATGGGGCGATTCAGGCGATCCCCA
TCCAACAGCCCGCCGTCGAGCGGGCTTTTTTATCCCCGGAAGCCTGTGGATAGAGGGTAGTTATCCACGT
GAAACCGCTAATGCCCCGCAAAGCCTTGATTCACGGGGCTTTCCGGCCCGCTCCAAAAACTATCCACGTG
AAATCGCTAATCAGGGTACGTGAAATCGCTAATCGGAGTACGTGAAATCGCTAATAAGGTCACGTGAAAT
CGCTAATCAAAAAGGCACGTGAGAACGCTAATAGCCCTTTCAGATCAACAGCTTGCAAACACCCCTCGCT
CCGGCAAGTAGTTACAGCAAGTA
Features (pLannotate 1.2.2; 15 found; start..end, strand, type, name):
    257..279     +  misc_feature   LB T-DNA repeat: left border repeat from nopaline C58 T-DNA (truncated)
    287..463     -  polyA_signal   CaMV poly(A) signal: cauliflower mosaic virus polyadenylation signal
    513..677     -  CDS            yokD (fragment): YOKD_BACSU - Experimental evidence at protein level: Swiss-Prot protein existence level 1. May contribute to antibiotic resistance. From Bacillus subtilis (strain 168).
    698..1720    -  CDS            hph: KHYB_ECOLX - Experimental evidence at protein level: Swiss-Prot protein existence level 1. The aminoglycoside phosphotransferases achieve inactivation of their antibiotic substrates by phosphorylation. Only phosphorylates hygromycin and closely related compounds such as demethyl analogs and destomycin. From Escherichia coli.
   1740..2085    -  promoter       CaMV 35S promoter: strong constitutive promoter from cauliflower mosaic virus
   1742..1788    -  promoter       minimal CaMV 35S promoter: minimal 35S promoter from cauliflower mosaic virus
   2166..2323    -  CDS            lacZα (fragment): LacZα fragment of β-galactosidase; lacZ fragment
   2326..2344    +  promoter       T7 promoter: promoter for bacteriophage T7 RNA polymerase
   4859..5033    +  polyA_signal   CaMV poly(A) signal: cauliflower mosaic virus polyadenylation signal
   5080..5104    +  misc_feature   RB T-DNA repeat: right border repeat from nopaline C58 T-DNA
   5195..5783    -  rep_origin     ori: high-copy-number ColE1/pMB1/pBR322/pUC origin of replication
   7142..7211    +  ncRNA          RNA-OUT: Accession: RF00240 - RNA-OUT
   7292..8107    -  CDS            KanR: aminoglycoside phosphotransferase; aph(3')-Ia; confers resistance to kanamycin in bacteria or G418 (Geneticin®) in eukaryotes
   8292..8393    +  CDS            TRA2_ECOLX (fragment): Protein predicted: Swiss-Prot protein existence level 4. Required for transposition of transposon Tn903. From Escherichia coli.
   8398..130     +  rep_origin     pSa ori (across the origin): origin of replication from bacterial plasmid pSa
