[The description below was written by a language model from this plasmid's Addgene catalogue record and pLannotate feature annotations shown in this document.]
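Description:
L1P47 is a plant expression plasmid built on the pGII-L1-Rep backbone, a pGreenII-style binary vector designated "Level 1" in a hierarchical assembly scheme. It carries nopaline-type left and right T-DNA border repeats, which define the segment intended for Agrobacterium-mediated transfer into plant genomes. In bacteria it is maintained through a high-copy ColE1/pUC-type origin together with the pSa origin, which supports replication in Agrobacterium, and is selected with kanamycin via an aph(3')-Ia gene. The depositor notes that an IS4 transposon has inserted into the backbone and is not of functional concern. This probably accounts for the unannotated stretch between the ColE1 origin and KanR, and for the 8.7 kb sequence being larger than the stated backbone plus insert.

Within the T-DNA, next to the left border, a CaMV 35S promoter drives the hygromycin phosphotransferase gene (hph), terminated by a CaMV poly(A) signal, which allows selection of transformed plants. The payload is a roughly 2.7 kb synthetic transcription unit described as pPP2AA3:PhiC31-NLS:t35S. It consists of the PP2AA3 promoter, described in the record as constitutive, driving the PhiC31 serine integrase fused to a nuclear localisation signal, followed by a 35S terminator. The automated annotation detects only the terminator, just inside the right border. The promoter and integrase coding region fall in the unannotated gap downstream of a residual lacZα fragment and T7 promoter. The plasmid belongs to an integrase toolbox for recording gene expression during plant development. Constitutive PhiC31 expression would be expected to switch a cognate recombination target irreversibly, for example as a reference condition, although the record does not describe that use explicitly.
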