Addgene plasmid #195934: L1P47
Purpose: Level 1 PhiC31 cassette with constitutive promoter : pPP2AA3:PhiC31-NLS:t35S
Depositing lab: Jennifer Nemhauser. Depositing organization: University of Washington. Publication: An integrase toolbox to record gene-expression during plant development. Guiziou S, Maranas CJ, Chu JC, Nemhauser JL. Nat Commun. 2023 Apr 3;14(1):1844. doi: 10.1038/s41467-023-37607-5. PubMed 37012288.
Backbone
  Vector backbone: pGII-L1-Rep
  Backbone size w/o insert (bp): 4708
  Vector type: Plant Expression
  Selectable markers: Hygromycin
Growth in bacteria
  Bacterial resistance: Kanamycin, 50 μg/mL
  Growth temperature: 37°C
  Growth strain: DH5alpha
  Copy number: High Copy
Gene/Insert
  Gene/Insert name: pPP2AA3:PhiC31-NLS:t35S
  Species: Synthetic
  Insert size (bp): 2688
  Cloning method: Restriction Enzyme; 5′ cloning site Unknown (unknown if destroyed)
Terms and licenses: Academic/Nonprofit Terms; Industry Terms: Not Available to Industry
Depositor comments: IS4 Transposon present in plasmid backbone. This is a known insertion and is not of any functional concern.
How to cite: L1P47 was a gift from Jennifer Nemhauser (Addgene plasmid # 195934 ; http://n2t.net/addgene:195934 ; RRID:Addgene_195934)
